>Addgene plasmid #177429 | Venus-Bik-DD-pEGFP-C1 | addgene full sequence | sequence record 348456 | Addgene NGS Result
TAGTTATTAATAGTAATCAATTACGGGGTCATTAGTTCATAGCCCATATATGGAGTTCCGCGTTACATAA
CTTACGGTAAATGGCCCGCCTGGCTGACCGCCCAACGACCCCCGCCCATTGACGTCAATAATGACGTATG
TTCCCATAGTAACGCCAATAGGGACTTTCCATTGACGTCAATGGGTGGAGTATTTACGGTAAACTGCCCA
CTTGGCAGTACATCAAGTGTATCATATGCCAAGTACGCCCCCTATTGACGTCAATGACGGTAAATGGCCC
GCCTGGCATTATGCCCAGTACATGACCTTATGGGACTTTCCTACTTGGCAGTACATCTACGTATTAGTCA
TCGCTATTACCATGGTGATGCGGTTTTGGCAGTACATCAATGGGCGTGGATAGCGGTTTGACTCACGGGG
ATTTCCAAGTCTCCACCCCATTGACGTCAATGGGAGTTTGTTTTGGCACCAAAATCAACGGGACTTTCCA
AAATGTCGTAACAACTCCGCCCCATTGACGCAAATGGGCGGTAGGCGTGTACGGTGGGAGGTCTATATAA
GCAGAGCTGGTTTAGTGAACCGTCAGATCCGCTAGCGCTACCGGTCGCCACCATGGTGAGCAAGGGCGAG
GAGCTGTTCACCGGGGTGGTGCCCATCCTGGTCGAGCTGGACGGCGACGTAAACGGCCACAAGTTCAGCG
TGTCCGGCGAGGGCGAGGGCGATGCCACCTACGGCAAGCTGACCCTGAAGCTGATCTGCACCACCGGCAA
GCTGCCCGTGCCCTGGCCCACCCTCGTGACCACCCTGGGCTACGGCCTGCAGTGCTTCGCCCGCTACCCC
GACCACATGAAGCAGCACGACTTCTTCAAGTCCGCCATGCCCGAAGGCTACGTCCAGGAGCGCACCATCT
TCTTCAAGGACGACGGCAACTACAAGACCCGCGCCGAGGTGAAGTTCGAGGGCGACACCCTGGTGAACCG
CATCGAGCTGAAGGGCATCGACTTCAAGGAGGACGGCAACATCCTGGGGCACAAGCTGGAGTACAACTAC
AACAGCCACAACGTCTATATCACCGCCGACAAGCAGAAGAACGGCATCAAGGCCAACTTCAAGATCCGCC
ACAACATCGAGGACGGCGGCGTGCAGCTCGCCGACCACTACCAGCAGAACACCCCCATCGGCGACGGCCC
CGTGCTGCTGCCCGACAACCACTACCTGAGCTACCAGTCCGCCCTGAGCAAAGACCCCAACGAGAAGCGC
GATCACATGGTCCTGCTGGAACGCGTGACCGCCGCCGGGATCACTCTCGGCATGGACGAGCTGTACAAGT
CTGGACTCAGATCCCGAGGAGGCATGTCTGAAGTAAGACCCCTCTCCAGAGACATCTTGATGGAGACCCT
CCTGTATGAGCAGCTCCTGGAACCCCCGACCATGGAGGTTCTTGGCATGGATGACGATGAAGAGGACCTG
GACCCTATGGAGGACTTCGATTCTTTGGAATGCATGGAGGGCAGTGACGCATTGGCCCTGCGGCTGGCCT
GCATCGGGGACGAGATGGACGTGAGCCTCAGGGCCCCGCGCCTGGCCCAGCTCTCCGAGGTGGCCATGCA
CAGCCTGGGTCTGGCTTTCATCTACGACCAGACTGAGGACATCAGGGATGTTCTTAGAAGTTTCATGGAC
GGTTTCACCACACTTAAGGAGAACATAATGAGGTTCTGGAGATCCCCGAACCCCGGGTCCTGGGTGTCCT
GCGAACAGGTGCTGCTGGCGCTGCTGCTGCTGCTGGCGCTGCTGCTGCCGCTGCTCAGCGGGGGCCTGCA
CCTGCTGCTCAAGTGACTCGAGCTCAAGCTTCGAATTCTGCAGTCGACGGTACCGCGGGCCCGGGATCCA
CCGGATCTAGATAACTGATCATAATCAGCCATACCACATTTGTAGAGGTTTTACTTGCTTTAAAAAACCT
CCCACACCTCCCCCTGAACCTGAAACATAAAATGAATGCAATTGTTGTTGTTAACTTGTTTATTGCAGCT
TATAATGGTTACAAATAAAGCAATAGCATCACAAATTTCACAAATAAAGCATTTTTTTCACTGCATTCTA
GTTGTGGTTTGTCCAAACTCATCAATGTATCTTAAGGCGTAAATTGTAAGCGTTAATATTTTGTTAAAAT
TCGCGTTAAATTTTTGTTAAATCAGCTCATTTTTTAACCAATAGGCCGAAATCGGCAAAATCCCTTATAA
ATCAAAAGAATAGACCGAGATAGGGT
[37 nt withheld, positions 2267-2303]
AAAGAACGTGGACTCCAACGTCAAAGG
[49 nt withheld, positions 2331-2379]
T
[91 nt withheld, positions 2381-2471]
G
[124 nt withheld, positions 2473-2596]
CAGGTGGCACTTTTCGGGGAAATGTGCGCGGAACCCCTATTTGTTTATTTTTCTAAATACATTCAAATAT
GTATCCGCTCATGAGACAATAACCCTGATAAATGCTTCAATAATATTGAAAAAGGAAGAGTCCTGAGGCG
GAAAGAACCAGCTGTGGAATGTGTGTCAGTTAGGGTGTGGAAAGTCCCCAGGCTCCCCAGCAGGCAGAAG
TATGCAAAGCATGCATCTCAATTAGTCAGCAACCAGGTGTGGAAAGTCCCCAGGCTCCCCAGCAGGCAGA
AGTATGCAAAGCATGCATCTCAATTAGTCAGCAACCATAGTCCCGCCCCTAACTCCGCCCATCCCGCCCC
TAACTCCGCCCAGTTCCGCCCATTCTCCGCCCCATGGCTGACTAATTTTTTTTATTTATGCAGAGGCCGA
GGCCGCCTCGGCCTCTGAGCTATTCCAGAAGTAGTGAGGAGGCTTTTTTGGAGGCCTAGGCTTTTGCAAA
GATCGATCAAGAGACAGGATGAGGATCGTTTCGCATGATTGAACAAGATGGATTGCACGCAGGTTCTCCG
GCCGCTTGGGTGGAGAGGCTATTCGGCTATGACTGGGCACAACAGACAATCGGCTGCTCTGATGCCGCCG
TGTTCCGGCTGTCAGCGCAGGGGCGCCCGGTTCTTTTTGTCAAGACCGACCTGTCCGGTGCCCTGAATGA
ACTGCAAGACGAGGCAGCGCGGCTATCGTGGCTGGCCACGACGGGCGTTCCTTGCGCAGCTGTGCTCGAC
GTTGTCACTGAAGCGGGAAGGGACTGGCTGCTATTGGGCGAAGTGCCGGGGCAGGATCTCCTGTCATCTC
ACCTTGCTCCTGCCGAGAAAGTATCCATCATGGCTGATGCAATGCGGCGGCTGCATACGCTTGATCCGGC
TACCTGCCCATTCGACCACCAAGCGAAACATCGCATCGAGCGAGCACGTACTCGGATGGAAGCCGGTCTT
GTCGATCAGGATGATCTGGACGAAGAGCATCAGGGGCTCGCGCCAGCCGAACTGTTCGCCAGGCTCAAGG
CGAGCATGCCCGACGGCGAGGATCTCGTCGTGACCCATGGCGATGCCTGCTTGCCGAATATCATGGTGGA
AAATGGCCGCTTTTCTGGATTCATCGACTGTGGCCGGCTGGGTGTGGCGGACCGCTATCAGGACATAGCG
TTGGCTACCCGTGATATTGCTGAAGAGCTTGGCGGCGAATGGGCTGACCGCTTCCTCGTGCTTTACGGTA
TCGCCGCTCCCGATTCGCAGCGCATCGCCTTCTATCGCCTTCTTGACGAGTTCTTCTGAGCGGGACTCTG
GGGTTCGAAATGACCGACCAAGCGACGCCCAACCTGCCATCACGAGATTTCGATTCCACCGCCGCCTTCT
ATGAAAGGTTGGGCTTCGGAATCGTTTTCCGGGACGCCGGCTGGATGATCCTCCAGCGCGGGGATCTCAT
GCTGGAGTTCTTCGCCCACCCTAGGGGGAGGCTAACTGAAACACGGAAGGAGACAATACCGGAAGGAACC
CGCGCTATGACGGCAATAAAAAGACAGAATAAAACGCACGGTGTTGGGTCGTTTGTTCATAAACGCGGGG
TTCGGTCCCAGGGCTGGCACTCTGTCGATACCCCACCGAGACCCCATTGGGGCCAATACGCCCGCGTTTC
TTCCTTTTCCCCACCCCACCCCCCAAGTTCGGGTGAAGGCCCAGGGCTCGCAGCCAACGTCGGGGCGGCA
GGCCCTGCCATAGCCTCAGGTTACTCATATATACTTTAGATTGATTTAAAACTTCATTTTTAATTTAAAA
GGATCTAGGTGAAGATCCTTTTTGATAATCTCATGACCAAAATCCCTTAACGTGAGTTTTCGTTCCACTG
AGCGTCAGACCCCGTAGAAAAGATCAAAGGATCTTCTTGAGATCCTTTTTTTCTGCGCGTAATCTGCTGC
TTGCAAACAAAAAAACCACCGCTACCAGCGGTGGTTTGTTTGCCGGATCAAGAGCTACCAACTCTTTTTC
CGAAGGTAACTGGCTTCAGCAGAGCGCAGATACCAAATACTGTTCTTCTAGTGTAGCCGTAGTTAGGCCA
CCACTTCAAGAACTCTGTATCACCGCCTACATACCTCGCTCTGCTAATCCTGTTACCAGTGGCTGCTGCC
AGTGGCGATAAGTCGTGTCTTACCGGGTTGGACTCAAGACGATAGTTACCGGATAAGGCGCAGCGGTCGG
GCTGAACGGGGGGTTCGTGCACACAGCCCAGCTTGGAGCGAACGACCTACACCGAACTGAGATACCTACA
GCGTGAGCTATGAGAAAGCGCCACGCTTCCCGAAGGGAGAAAGGCGGACAGGTATCCGGTAAGCGGCAGG
GTCGGAACAGGAGAGCGCACGAGGGAGCTTCCAGGGGGAAACGCCTGGTATCTTTATAGTCCTGTCGGGT
TTCGCCACCTCTGACTTGAGCGTCGATTTTTGTGATGCTCGTCAGGGGGGCGGAGCCTATGGAAAAACGC
CAGCAACGCGGCCTTTTTACGGTTCCTGGCCTTTTGCTGGCCTTTTGCTCACATGTTCTTTCCTGCGTTA
TCCCCTGATTCTGTGGATAACCGTATTACCGCCATGCAT
Features (pLannotate 1.2.2; 15 found; start..end, strand, type, name):
     61..364     +  enhancer       CMV enhancer: human cytomegalovirus immediate early enhancer
    365..568     +  promoter       CMV promoter: human cytomegalovirus (CMV) immediate early promoter
    613..1329    +  CDS            Venus: Venus is a basic (constitutively fluorescent) yellow fluorescent protein published in 2002, derived from Aequorea victoria. It is reported to be a rapidly-maturing weak dimer with moderate acid sensitivity.
   1354..1833    +  CDS            BIK: BIK_HUMAN - Also known as NBK. Experimental evidence at protein level: Swiss-Prot protein existence level 1. Accelerates programmed cell death. Association to the apoptosis repressors Bcl-X(L), BHRF1, Bcl-2 or its adenovirus homolog E1B 19k protein suppresses this death-promoting activity. Does not interact with BAX. From Homo sapiens (Human).
   1837..1889    +  misc_feature   MCS: multiple cloning site
   1906..1990    +  CDS            large T antigen (fragment): large T antigen from SV40 (simian virus 40)
   2013..2134    +  polyA_signal   SV40 poly(A) signal: SV40 polyadenylation signal
   2168..2596    -  rep_origin     f1 ori (sequence partly withheld): f1 bacteriophage origin of replication; arrow indicates direction of (+) strand synthesis
   2623..2727    +  promoter       AmpR promoter: bla
   2729..3086    +  promoter       SV40 promoter: SV40 enhancer and early promoter
   3121..3915    +  CDS            NeoR/KanR: aminoglycoside phosphotransferase from Tn5; aph(3')-II (or nptII); confers resistance to neomycin, kanamycin, and G418 (Geneticin®)
   3936..4088    +  CDS            ble (fragment): BLE_KLEPN - Experimental evidence at protein level: Swiss-Prot protein existence level 1. Binding protein with a strong affinity to the bleomycin family of antibiotics. Binds to CL990; an antimitotic-antibiotic compound. From Klebsiella pneumoniae.
   4147..4194    +  polyA_signal   HSV TK poly(A) signal: herpes simplex virus thymidine kinase polyadenylation signal (Cole and Stacy, 1985)
   4285..4301    -  polyA_signal   bGH poly(A) signal (fragment): bovine growth hormone polyadenylation signal
   4523..5111    +  rep_origin     ori: high-copy-number ColE1/pMB1/pBR322/pUC origin of replication
