[The description below was written by a language model from this plasmid's Addgene catalogue record and pLannotate feature annotations shown in this document.]
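Description:
Venus-Bik-DD-pEGFP-C1 is a 5.2 kb mammalian expression plasmid built on the pEGFP-C1 backbone, in which the original fluorescent protein position is occupied by Venus fused to the N-terminus of human BIK (Bcl-2-interacting killer, also called NBK), a pro-apoptotic Bcl-2 family protein. The Bik coding sequence carries two substitutions, T33D and S35D, that replace a threonine and a serine with aspartic acid to mimic constitutive phosphorylation at those positions. According to the record, these changes were introduced into an earlier Venus-Bik plasmid from the same lab. The Venus moiety carries an F224R mutation intended to make it monomeric, and a short flexible eight-residue linker separates it from Bik.

Expression of the fusion is driven by the human cytomegalovirus immediate early enhancer and promoter and terminated by the SV40 polyadenylation signal, with remnants of the multiple cloning site lying just downstream of the Bik open reading frame. A single NeoR/KanR (Tn5 aminoglycoside phosphotransferase) gene serves both hosts. A bacterial bla-type promoter allows kanamycin selection in E. coli, while the SV40 enhancer/early promoter and an HSV TK poly(A) signal allow G418 selection of stably transfected mammalian cells. The plasmid replicates at high copy from a ColE1/pUC-type origin and also carries an f1 phage origin. The short large T antigen, ble and bGH poly(A) fragments in the annotation look like incidental matches to backbone sequence rather than functional parts.

Transfection yields a yellow-fluorescent Bik-DD protein. This makes the plasmid suited to imaging-based studies of how phosphomimetic changes affect Bik behaviour in live cells, although the record does not describe specific assays.
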