Addgene plasmid #177429: Venus-Bik-DD-pEGFP-C1
Purpose: To express Venus fused to the N-terminus of the Bcl-2 family protein, Bik, phosphomimetic mutant. T33D and S35D mutations made to Addgene #166737.
Depositing lab: David Andrews. Depositing organization: Sunnybrook Research Institute.
Backbone
  Vector backbone: pEGFP-C1
  Vector type: Mammalian Expression
  Selectable markers: Neomycin (select with G418)
Growth in bacteria
  Bacterial resistance: Kanamycin, 50 μg/mL
  Growth temperature: 37°C
  Growth strain: DH5alpha
  Copy number: High Copy
Gene/Insert
  Gene/Insert name: Bik, Bcl-2-interacting killer, or Apoptosis inducer NBK (alt name: VBik-DD, V-Bik-DD, Venus-Bik-DD, VBik-T33D/S35D, VBik-T33D/S35D, Venus-Bik-T33D/S35D)
  Species: H. sapiens (human)
  Mutation: Threonine 33 and Serine 35 replaced with aspartic acid
  Entrez Gene: BIK (a.k.a. BIP1, BP4, NBK)
  Promoter: CMV
  Tag / fusion protein: Venus (N terminal on insert)
  Cloning method: Restriction Enzyme
  Sequencing primers: 5′ TGACGCAAATGGGCGGTAGG; 3′ TCGCCCTTTGACGTTGGAGTCCAC
Resource information
  A portion of this plasmid was derived from a plasmid made by: Bik sequence aligns with H. sapiens BCL2 interacting killer (BIK), mRNA; NCBI Reference Sequence: NM_001197.5. Venus sequence received from Dr. Ray Truant (McMaster University).
Terms and licenses: Academic/Nonprofit Terms; Industry Terms: Not Available to Industry
Depositor comments: Transfection of this plasmid will express Venus-fused to the N-terminus of Bik-DD. There is a flexible, 8 aa linker "SGLRSRGG", between Venus and Bik-DD. This Venus protein contains an F224R mutation to make it monomeric.
How to cite: Venus-Bik-DD-pEGFP-C1 was a gift from David Andrews (Addgene plasmid # 177429 ; http://n2t.net/addgene:177429 ; RRID:Addgene_177429)
